Addgene plasmid #179054: pBBK70 pHomL-RPL18Bp-Scarlet(rfp)-Link-TUB1-SSA1t-HomR (AmpR)
Purpose: Vector containing a yeast integration cassette for RPL18B-driven expression of Scarlet(rfp)-Link-TUB1, a marker for the microtubules
Depositing lab: Vincent Martin. Depositing organization: Concordia University. Publication: The MyLo CRISPR-Cas9 Toolkit: A Markerless Yeast Localization and Overexpression CRISPR-Cas9 Toolkit. Bean BDM, Whiteway M, Martin VJJ. G3 (Bethesda). 2022 Jun 16. pii: 6609175. doi: 10.1093/g3journal/jkac154. PubMed 35708612.
Backbone
  Vector backbone: pYTK089 (ColE1, AmpR)
  Vector type: Yeast Expression
Growth in bacteria
  Bacterial resistance: Ampicillin, 100 μg/mL
  Growth temperature: 37°C
  Growth strain: DH5alpha
  Copy number: High Copy
Gene/Insert
  Gene/Insert name: RPL18Bp-Scarlet(rfp)-Link-TUB1
  Species: S. cerevisiae (budding yeast)
  Cloning method: Restriction Enzyme; 5′ cloning site Unknown (unknown if destroyed); 3′ cloning site Unknown (unknown if destroyed)
Terms and licenses: Academic/Nonprofit Terms; Industry Terms: Not Available to Industry
Depositor comments: Part of the Markerless Yeast Localization and Overexpression (MyLO) CRISPR-Cas9 Toolkit. Vector cloned using BsaI Golden Gate cloning
How to cite: pBBK70 pHomL-RPL18Bp-Scarlet(rfp)-Link-TUB1-SSA1t-HomR (AmpR) was a gift from Vincent Martin (Addgene plasmid # 179054 ; http://n2t.net/addgene:179054 ; RRID:Addgene_179054)
