[The description below was written by a language model from this plasmid's Addgene catalogue record and pLannotate feature annotations shown in this document.]
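Description:
pBBK70 is a yeast integration-cassette plasmid from the Markerless Yeast Localization and Overexpression (MyLO) CRISPR-Cas9 toolkit, built on the pYTK089 backbone by BsaI Golden Gate assembly. In E. coli it is maintained at high copy through a ColE1/pUC-type origin and selected with ampicillin via the β-lactamase gene and its native promoter. These are the only complete propagation and selection elements annotated. The sequence of about 7 kb carries no intact yeast replication origin or auxotrophic marker, consistent with the markerless design of the toolkit.

The payload is a single expression unit flanked by left and right homology arms (HomL and HomR). The S. cerevisiae RPL18B promoter drives a fusion of the red fluorescent protein Scarlet, annotated by sequence match as the fast-maturing monomeric variant mScarlet-I, joined through a short linker to the N-terminus of TUB1, the yeast α-tubulin gene, and the unit ends with the SSA1 terminator. The promoter, terminator and homology arms are named in the construct title but not individually annotated in the feature table. The short ARS1 and HIS3 promoter/coding fragments detected on either side of the cassette probably fall within the homology arm regions, although the record does not state the genomic target locus.

The cassette is meant to be integrated into the yeast genome by homologous recombination, presumably stimulated by a Cas9-induced break at the target site so that no selectable marker is needed. Once integrated, the tagged tubulin incorporates into microtubules and provides a red fluorescent marker for the microtubule cytoskeleton in live-cell imaging and protein colocalization studies.
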