Features (pLannotate 1.2.2; 10 found; start..end, strand, type, name):
      1..861     -  CDS            AmpR: β-lactamase; bla; confers resistance to ampicillin, carbenicillin, and related antibiotics
    862..966     -  promoter       AmpR promoter: bla
   1069..1657    +  rep_origin     ori: high-copy-number ColE1/pMB1/pBR322/pUC origin of replication
   2391..2510    +  rep_origin     ARS1 (fragment): S. cerevisiae autonomously replicating sequence ARS1/ARS416
   2515..2561    +  promoter       HIS3 promoter (fragment): S. cerevisiae HIS3
   2562..2624    +  CDS            HIS3 (fragment): imidazoleglycerol-phosphate dehydratase, required for histidine biosynthesis; S. cerevisiae HIS3; yeast auxotrophic marker
   3528..4223    +  CDS            mScarlet-I: mScarlet-I is a basic (constitutively fluorescent) red fluorescent protein published in 2016, derived from synthetic construct. It is reported to be a rapidly-maturing monomer with moderate acid sensitivity.
   4251..5591    +  CDS            TUB1: TBA1_YEAST - Experimental evidence at protein level: Swiss-Prot protein existence level 1. Tubulin is the major constituent of microtubules. It binds two moles of GTP, one at an exchangeable site on the beta chain and one at a non-exchangeable site on the alpha chain. From Saccharomyces cerevisiae (strain ATCC 204508 / S288c) (Baker's yeast).
   6644..6670    +  rep_origin     ARS1 (fragment): S. cerevisiae autonomously replicating sequence ARS1/ARS416
   6767..6888    +  CDS            HIS3 (fragment): imidazoleglycerol-phosphate dehydratase, required for histidine biosynthesis; S. cerevisiae HIS3; yeast auxotrophic marker
>Addgene plasmid #179054 | pBBK70 pHomL-RPL18Bp-Scarlet(rfp)-Link-TUB1-SSA1t-HomR (AmpR) | addgene full sequence | sequence record 360853 | Addgene NGS Result
TTACCAATGCTTAATCAGTGAGGCACCTATCTCAGCGATCTGTCTATTTCGTTCATCCATAGTTGCCTGA
CTCCCCGTCGTGTAGATAACTACGATACGGGAGGGCTTACCATCTGGCCCCAGTGCTGCAATGATACCGC
GGGACCCACGCTCACCGGCTCCAGATTTATCAGCAATAAACCAGCCAGCCGGAAGGGCCGAGCGCAGAAG
TGGTCCTGCAACTTTATCCGCCTCCATCCAGTCTATTAATTGTTGCCGGGAAGCTAGAGTAAGTAGTTCG
CCAGTTAATAGTTTGCGCAACGTTGTTGCCATTGCTACAGGCATCGTGGTGTCACGCTCGTCGTTTGGTA
TGGCTTCATTCAGCTCCGGTTCCCAACGATCAAGGCGAGTTACATGATCCCCCATGTTGTGCAAAAAAGC
GGTTAGCTCCTTCGGTCCTCCGATCGTTGTCAGAAGTAAGTTGGCCGCAGTGTTATCACTCATGGTTATG
GCAGCACTGCATAATTCTCTTACTGTCATGCCATCCGTAAGATGCTTTTCTGTGACTGGTGAGTACTCAA
CCAAGTCATTCTGAGAATAGTGTATGCGGCGACCGAGTTGCTCTTGCCCGGCGTCAATACGGGATAATAC
CGCGCCACATAGCAGAACTTTAAAAGTGCTCATCATTGGAAAACGTTCTTCGGGGCGAAAACTCTCAAGG
ATCTTACCGCTGTTGAGATCCAGTTCGATGTAACCCACTCGTGCACCCAACTGATCTTCAGCATCTTTTA
CTTTCACCAGCGTTTCTGGGTGAGCAAAAACAGGAAGGCAAAATGCCGCAAAAAAGGGAATAAGGGCGAC
ACGGAAATGTTGAATACTCATACTCTTCCTTTTTCAATATTATTGAAGCATTTATCAGGGTTATTGTCTC
ATGAGCGGATACATATTTGAATGTATTTAGAAAAATAAACAAATAGGGGTTCCGCGCACATTTCCCCGAA
AAGTGCCACCTGTCATGACCAAAATCCCTTAACGTGAGTTTTCGTTCCACTGAGCGTCAGACCCCGTAGA
AAAGATCAAAGGATCTTCTTGAGATCCTTTTTTTCTGCGCGTAATCTGCTGCTTGCAAACAAAAAAACCA
CCGCTACCAGCGGTGGTTTGTTTGCCGGATCAAGAGCTACCAACTCTTTTTCCGAAGGTAACTGGCTTCA
GCAGAGCGCAGATACCAAATACTGTTCTTCTAGTGTAGCCGTAGTTAGGCCACCACTTCAAGAACTCTGT
AGCACCGCCTACATACCTCGCTCTGCTAATCCTGTTACCAGTGGCTGCTGCCAGTGGCGATAAGTCGTGT
CTTACCGGGTTGGACTCAAGACGATAGTTACCGGATAAGGCGCAGCGGTCGGGCTGAACGGGGGGTTCGT
GCACACAGCCCAGCTTGGAGCGAACGACCTACACCGAACTGAGATACCTACAGCGTGAGCTATGAGAAAG
CGCCACGCTTCCCGAAGGGAGAAAGGCGGACAGGTATCCGGTAAGCGGCAGGGTCGGAACAGGAGAGCGC
ACGAGGGAGCTTCCAGGGGGAAACGCCTGGTATCTTTATAGTCCTGTCGGGTTTCGCCACCTCTGACTTG
AGCGTCGATTTTTGTGATGCTCGTCAGGGGGGCGGAGCCTATGGAAAAACGCCAGCAACGCGGCCTTTTT
ACGGTTCCTGGCCTTTTGCTGGCCTTTTGCTCACATGTTCTTTCCTGCGTTATCCCCTGATTCTGTGGAT
AACCGTGCGGCCGCCAATGTTATCTATTGGCAGATGTTCATACGGGGCTTTCAAATATTGATGAAATTAT
GTGATGTTTAGAAGAAGATTCGAACTGTTTTCAGTAGATTTGGTAACTGTGCAACCATAACTCATGCCCC
CTATTTATCGGCATTGAGATTGTAAAGGAAGTAAAACGCATTTTTGCAGATCTGTTCTCTTATGTATTTT
TAATCGTCCTTGTATGGAAGTATCAAAGGGGACGTTCTTCACCTCCTTGGAAAACGCAAACTTTCTTTTT
GCCTATCACAGTATCTTATCGAGCTAACTATTTTCGACACACATGAAAAAGCAGAAATATTAACGAAAAA
GAAAAGAAAGACCATGTCATGTACGGGCAATCAGAATATGCAAGATGAGCGGGAACGGGCGAAATGTGCA
CGCGCACAACTTACGAAACGCGGATGAGTCACTGACAGCCACCGCAGAGGTTCTGACTCCTACTGAGCTC
TATTGGAGGTGGCAGAACCGGTAATCCCACAGTGAGCAACTTGACAAACCAACAGATATAGGCTGTGTCT
TAAAATATACCATCCAATACCTTGATGAACTTTTCAAAGATGACTAAAATAAGTGAAATTTCAACATTAA
CTTCGAGCTGTAAACACAGTGGTTTCTTTGCATAAACACCATCAGCCTCAAGTCGTCAAGTAAAGATTTC
GTGTTCATGCAGATAGATAACAATCTATATGTTGATAATTAGCGTTGCCTCATCAATGCGTACACGAAGA
ATATACTAAAAAATGAGCAGGCAAGATAAACGAAGGCAAAGATGACAGAGCAGAAAGCCCTAGTAAAGCG
TATTACAAATGAAACCAAGATTCAGATTGCGATCCCTGAATTCGCATCTAGATGGTAGAGCCACAAACAG
CCGGTACAAGCAACGATCTCCAGGACCATCTGAATCATGCGCGGATGACACGAACTCACGACGGCGATCA
CAGACATTAACCCACAGTACAGACACTGCGACAACGTGGCAATTCGTCGCAATACCGTCTCACTGAACTG
GCCGATAATTGCAGACGAACGAAGAGGATGTCCAATATTTTTTTTAAGGAATAAGGATACTTCAAGACTA
GATTCCCCCCTGCATTCCCATCAGAACCGTAAACCTTGGCGCTTTCCTTGGGAAGTATTCAAGAAGTGCC
TTGTCCGGTTTCTGTGGCTCACAAACCAGCGCGCCCGATATGGCTTTCTTTTCACTTATGAATGTACCAG
TACGGGACAATTAGAACGCTCCTGTAACAATCTCTTTGCAAATGTGGGGTTACATTCTAACCATGTCACA
CTGCTGACGAAATTCAAAGTAAAAAAAAATGGGACCACGTCTTGAGAACGATAGATTTTCTTTATTTTAC
ATTGAACAGTCGTTGTCTCAGCGCGCTTTATGTTTTCATTCATACTTCATATTATAAAATAACAAAAGAA
GAATTTCATATTCACGCCCAAGAAATCAGGCTGCTTTCCAAATGCAATTGACACTTCATTAGCCATCACA
CAAAACTCTTTCTTGCTGGAGCTTCTTTTAAAAAAGACCTCAGTACACCAAACACGTTACCCGACCTCGT
TATTTTACGACAACTATGATAAAATTCTGAAGAAAAAATAAAAAAATTTTCATACTTCTTGCTTTTATTT
AAACCATTGAATGATTTCTTTTGAACAAAACTACCTGTTTCACCAAAGGAAATAGAAAGAAAAAATCAAT
TAGAAGAAAACAAAAAACAAAAGATCTATGGTTAGTAAAGGTGAAGCTGTTATAAAAGAATTCATGAGGT
TTAAAGTTCATATGGAAGGTTCAATGAATGGTCATGAATTTGAAATTGAAGGTGAAGGTGAAGGTAGACC
ATATGAAGGTACACAAACTGCTAAATTGAAAGTTACTAAAGGTGGTCCATTACCATTTTCTTGGGATATT
TTGTCTCCACAATTCATGTATGGTTCTAGAGCTTTTATTAAGCATCCAGCTGATATTCCAGATTATTATA
AACAATCTTTTCCTGAAGGTTTTAAATGGGAAAGAGTTATGAATTTCGAAGATGGTGGTGCTGTTACTGT
TACTCAAGATACTTCTTTGGAAGATGGTACTTTAATCTATAAAGTTAAATTGAGAGGTACTAATTTTCCA
CCAGATGGTCCAGTTATGCAAAAGAAAACTATGGGTTGGGAAGCATCTACTGAAAGATTGTATCCAGAAG
ATGGTGTTTTGAAAGGAGACATTAAGATGGCTTTGAGATTGAAAGATGGTGGTCGGTACCTGGCCGACTT
CAAGACCACCTATAAAGCTAAAAAACCAGTTCAAATGCCAGGTGCATATAATGTTGATAGAAAGTTAGAT
ATAACGTCGCATAACGAGGACTATACTGTAGTTGAACAATATGAACGTAGTGAAGGTAGACATAGTACCG
GAGGAATGGATGAATTGTATAAATCTGGTCCTTCTGGCCCAACTGGTTCTATGAGAGAAGTTATTAGTAT
TAATGTCGGTCAAGCTGGTTGTCAGATTGGTAATGCCTGTTGGGAATTATATTCCCTTGAGCACGGTATT
AAGCCGGATGGACATCTAGAAGATGGCCTTTCAAAGCCGAAGGGAGGAGAAGAGGGTTTCTCCACGTTTT
TCCATGAAACCGGCTACGGTAAGTTCGTTCCAAGGGCTATTTACGTGGATTTAGAGCCCAACGTTATTGA
CGAAGTCCGTAACGGTCCTTACAAGGACTTGTTCCATCCAGAACAGTTGATCAGTGGTAAGGAGGACGCG
GCTAATAATTATGCAAGAGGCCATTACACCGTTGGTAGAGAAATTTTGGGCGATGTTCTGGATAGGATTA
GAAAACTGGCAGACCAATGTGATGGGTTACAAGGGTTCTTGTTTACCCATTCTCTTGGTGGTGGTACTGG
TTCCGGTCTAGGGTCCTTACTGTTGGAAGAACTATCCGCTGAATACGGTAAGAAATCCAAGCTGGAATTT
GCCGTATACCCTGCTCCACAAGTGTCTACTTCTGTGGTTGAGCCTTACAACACAGTTTTAACTACACATA
CTACATTGGAACATGCAGATTGTACTTTCATGGTCGATAATGAGGCTATTTACGACATGTGCAAAAGAAA
CTTGGATATCCCAAGACCAAGCTTTGCAAACTTAAACAACCTAATTGCTCAAGTGGTATCATCTGTTACA
GCATCATTGAGATTCGACGGTTCATTAAATGTAGATTTGAACGAATTTCAAACCAATTTGGTTCCATATC
CAAGAATTCATTTCCCCTTAGTTTCATATTCTCCAGTCTTATCCAAATCAAAGGCATTCCATGAGTCCAA
CTCTGTGTCAGAAATTACAAACGCTTGTTTTGAACCTGGTAACCAGATGGTCAAGTGTGATCCAAGAGAT
GGTAAATACATGGCTACTTGTCTGTTATACAGGGGTGATGTGGTAACAAGAGATGTTCAAAGAGCTGTCG
AGCAGGTGAAAAACAAGAAGACCGTCCAATTGGTTGATTGGTGTCCAACTGGTTTCAAGATCGGTATTTG
CTACGAACCTCCAACTGCCACACCAAACTCACAATTGGCCACTGTGGATAGGGCCGTCTGTATGTTGTCA
AATACCACATCCATTGCTGAGGCTTGGAAGAGAATCGATAGAAAATTCGATTTAATGTATGCCAAACGTG
CTTTCGTCCACTGGTATGTCGGTGAAGGTATGGAAGAAGGTGAATTCACCGAAGCTAGAGAAGATTTGGC
TGCTTTAGAAAGAGATTACATCGAAGTGGGTGCCGACTCATACGCTGAGGAAGAGGAATTTTAACGAGAT
CCTAACTCGAGGCCAATTGGTGCGGCAATTGATAATAACGAAAATGTCTTTTAATGATCTGGGTATAATG
AGGAATTTTCCGAACGTTTTTACTTTATATATATATATACATGTAACATATATTCTATACGCTATAGAGA
AAGGAAATTTTTCAATTAAAAAAAAAATAGAGAAAGAGTTTCACTTCTTGATTATCGCTAACACTAATGG
TTGAAGTACTGCTACTTTAATTTTATGCTGCCAATGAGACGACGGGGTCATCACGGCTCATCATGCGCCA
AACAAATGTGTGCAATACACGCTCGGATGACTGCATGATGACCGCACTGACTGGGGACAGCAGATCCACC
TAAGCCTGTGAGAGAAGCAGACACCCGACAGATCAAGGCAGTTAACTAGTGCACTGCAGTACAAATCGTC
CCCAACAAAAGTGGGCTCTCAAAATTCATCACATTTAAATGCATATAGGAAGAGCAACAGTTGGTTTGCA
TCTGATGTTCCTTAAAGATTTCGACATAATGTGCGAAGTAGATCCCTTCAGCACTGTACTTGTTTTTGCG
ACTAGATTGTAAATCATTCTTTATTTAATCTCTTTCTTTAACTACTGCTTAAAGTATAATTTGGTCCGTA
GTTTAATAACTATACTAAGCGAACGCTCTCTCGAAATTTTTCTTAACGCGTCCTTGTACTGCGTCTAACG
CTTTTGCCACTTGGATTTCTATTATAGGAAATAGTCTCACTTACTGGGCGACGAATTTTCGCGTTTTGAT
GAAGCACAGGAAGAATTTCTTTATGCTCAGAAGTTTGACAGCAAGCAAGTTCATCATTCGAACTAGCCTT
ATTGTTTTAGTTCAGTGACAGCGAACTGCCGTACTCGATGCTTTATTTCTCACGGTAGAGCGGAAGAACA
GATAGATCCCTACATATTGCTACCACTTCTATTACACAATAGTTTCAATAGCTTGCAGCGTAGCTAAACT
CTAAAATTTATCTAAATCACTCATATAAACCGAACCCTTCCCCTTCCGCTTATAGTACAGCTGATGCTCC
TTCACTATTTTAACATGTGGAATTCTTGAAAGAATGAAATCGCCATGCCAAGCCATCACACGGTCTTTTA
TGCAATTGATTGACCGCCTGCAACACATAGGCAGTAAAATTTTTACAAGCAGTAGCAGAACAGGCCACAC
AATCGCAAGTGATTAACGTCCACACAGGTATAGGGTTTCTGGACCATATGATACATGCTCTGGCCAAGCA
TTCCGGCTGGTCGCTAATCGTTGAGTGCCGAGCGGCCGCGATTATCAAAAAGGATCTTCACCTAGATCCT
TTTAAATTAAAAATGAAGTTTTAAATCAATCTAAAGTATATATGAGTAAACTTGGTCTGACAG
